>Addgene plasmid #66061 | pJ02B2Gm:Rm_AF | depositor full sequence | sequence record 119876 | pJ02B2Gm:Rm_AF sequence 4033 bps
GCTCTTGCCCGGCGTCAATACGGGATAATACCGCGCCACATAGCAGAACTTTAAAAGTGCTCATCATTGG
AAAACGTTCTTCGGGGCGAAAACTCTCAAGGATCTTACCGCTGTTGAGATCCAGTTCGATGTAACCCACT
CGTGCACCCAACTGATCTTCAGCATCTTTTACTTTCACCAGCGTTTCTGGGTGAGCAAAAACAGGAAGGC
AAAATGCCGCAAAAAAGGGAATAAGGGCGACACGGAAATGTTGAATACTCATACTCTTCCTTTTTCAATA
TTATTGAAGCATTTATCAGGGTTATTGTCTCATGAGCGGATACATATTTGAATGTATTTAGAAAAATAAA
CAAATAGGGGTTCCGCGCACATTTCCCCGAAAAGTGCCACCTGACGTCTAAGAAACCATTATTATCATGA
CATTAACCTATAAAAATAGGCGTATCACGAGGCAGAATTTCAGATAAAAAAAATCCTTAGCTTTCGCTAA
GGATGATTTCTGGAATTCGCGGCCGCTTCTAGAGACTAGTGGGTCTCAGGAGTTGACAGCTAGCTCAGTC
CTAGGTACTGTGCTAGCTACTGGGCCCAAGTTCACTTAAAAAGGAGATCAACAATGAAAGCAATTTTCGT
ACTGAAACATCTTAATCATGCTAAGGAGGTTTTCTAATGATGCGTAAAGGAGAAGAACTTTTCACTGGAG
TTGTCCCAATTCTTGTTGAATTAGATGGTGATGTTAATGGGCACAAATTTTCTGTCAGTGGAGAGGGTGA
AGGTGATGCAACATACGGAAAACTTACCCTTAAATTTATTTGCACTACTGGAAAACTACCTGTTCCATGG
CCAACACTTGTCACTACTTTCGGTTATGGTGTTCAATGCTTTGCGAGATACCCAGATCATATGAAACAGC
ATGACTTTTTCAAGAGTGCCATGCCCGAAGGTTATGTACAGGAAAGAACTATATTTTTCAAAGATGACGG
GAACTACAAGACACGTGCTGAAGTCAAGTTTGAAGGTGATACCCTTGTTAATAGAATCGAGTTAAAAGGT
ATTGATTTTAAAGAAGATGGAAACATTCTTGGACACAAATTGGAATACAACTATAACTCACACAATGTAT
ACATCATGGCAGACAAACAAAAGAATGGAATCAAAGTTAACTTCAAAATTAGACACAACATTGAAGATGG
AAGCGTTCAACTAGCAGACCATTATCAACAAAATACTCCAATTGGCGATGGCCCTGTCCTTTTACCAGAC
AACCATTACCTGTCCACACAATCTGCCCTTTCGAAAGATCCCAACGAAAAGAGAGACTACATGGTCCTTC
TTGAGTTTGTAACAGCTGCTGGGATTACACATGGCATGGATGAACTATACAAATAATAAAGGTCCAGGCA
TCAAATAAAACGAAAGGCTCAGTCGAAAGACTGGGCCTTTCGTTTTATCTGTTGTTTGTCGGTGAACGCT
CTCTACTAGAGTCACACTGGCTCACCTTCGGGTGGGCCTTTCTGCGTTTATAGCTTTTGACAGCTAGCTC
AGTCCTAGGTACTGTGCTAGCTACTGGGCCCAAGTTCACTTAAAAAGGAGATCAACAATGAAAGCAATTT
TCGTACTGAAACATCTTAATCATGCTAAGGAGGTTTTCTAATGATGGCTTCCTCCGAGGATGTTATCAAA
GAGTTCATGCGTTTCAAAGTTCGTATGGAAGGTTCCGTTAACGGTCACGAGTTCGAAATCGAAGGTGAAG
GTGAAGGTCGTCCGTACGAAGGTACCCAGACCGCTAAACTGAAAGTTACCAAAGGTGGTCCGCTGCCGTT
CGCTTGGGACATCCTGTCCCCGCAGTTCCAGTACGGTTCCAAAGCTTACGTTAAACACCCGGCTGACATC
CCGGACTACCTGAAACTGTCCTTCCCGGAAGGTTTCAAATGGGAACGTGTTATGAACTTCGAAGATGGTG
GTGTTGTTACCGTTACCCAGGACTCCTCCCTGCAAGACGGTGAGTTCATCTACAAAGTTAAACTGCGTGG
TACCAACTTCCCGTCCGACGGTCCGGTTATGCAGAAAAAAACCATGGGTTGGGAAGCTTCCACCGAACGT
ATGTACCCGGAGGATGGTGCTCTGAAAGGTGAAATCAAAATGCGTCTGAAACTGAAAGACGGTGGTCACT
ACGACGCTGAAGTTAAAACCACCTACATGGCTAAAAAACCGGTTCAGCTGCCGGGTGCTTACAAAACCGA
CATCAAACTGGACATCACCTCCCACAACGAGGACTACACCATCGTTGAACAGTACGAACGTGCTGAAGGT
CGTCACTCCACCGGTGCTTAATAAAGGTCCAGGCATCAAATAAAACGAAAGGCTCAGTCGAAAGACTGGG
CCTTTCGTTTTATCTGTTGTTTGTCGGTGAACGCTCTCTACTAGAGTCACACTGGCTCACCTTCGGGTGG
GCCTTTCTGCGTTTATACGCTAGAGACCTACTAGTAGCGGCCGCTGCAGGCTTCCTCGCTCACTGACTCG
CTGCGCTCGGTCGTTCGGCTGCGGCGAGCGGTATCAGCTCACTCAAAGGCGGTAATACGGTTATCCACAG
AATCAGGGGATAACGCAGGAAAGAACATGTGAGCAAAAGGCCAGCAAAAGGCCAGGAACCGTAAAAAGGC
CGCGTTGCTGGCGTTTTTCCACAGGCTCCGCCCCCCTGACGAGCATCACAAAAATCGACGCTCAAGTCAG
AGGTGGCGAAACCCGACAGGACTATAAAGATACCAGGCGTTTCCCCCTGGAAGCTCCCTCGTGCGCTCTC
CTGTTCCGACCCTGCCGCTTACCGGATACCTGTCCGCCTTTCTCCCTTCGGGAAGCGTGGCGCTTTCTCA
TAGCTCACGCTGTAGGTATCTCAGTTCGGTGTAGGTCGTTCGCTCCAAGCTGGGCTGTGTGCACGAACCC
CCCGTTCAGCCCGACCGCTGCGCCTTATCCGGTAACTATCGTCTTGAGTCCAACCCGGTAAGACACGACT
TATCGCCACTGGCAGCAGCCACTGGTAACAGGATTAGCAGAGCGAGGTATGTAGGCGGTGCTACAGAGTT
CTTGAAGTGGTGGCCTAACTACGGCTACACTAGAAGAACAGTATTTGGTATCTGCGCTCTGCTGAAGCCA
GTTACCTTCGGAAAAAGAGTTGGTAGCTCTTGATCCGGCAAACAAACCACCGCTGGTAGCGGTGGTTTTT
TTGTTTGCAAGCAGCAGATTACGCGCAGAAAAAAAGGATCTCAAGAAGATCCTTTGATCTTTTCTACGGG
GTCTGACGCTCAGTGGAACGAAAACTCACGTTAAGGGATTTTGGTCATGAGATTATCAAAAAGGATCTTC
ACCTAGATCCTTTTAAATTAAAAATGAAGTTTTAAATCAATCTAAAGTATATATGAGTAAACTTGGTCTG
ACAGTTACCAATGCTTAATCAGTGAGGCACCTATCTCAGCGATCTGTCTATTTCGTTCATCCATAGTTGC
CTGACTCCCCGTCGTGTAGATAACTACGATACGGGAGGGCTTACCATCTGGCCCCAGTGCTGCAATGATA
CCGCGCGACCCACGCTCACCGGCTCCAGATTTATCAGCAATAAACCAGCCAGCCGGAAGGGCCGAGCGCA
GAAGTGGTCCTGCAACTTTATCCGCCTCCATCCAGTCTATTAATTGTTGCCGGGAAGCTAGAGTAAGTAG
TTCGCCAGTTAATAGTTTGCGCAACGTTGTTGCCATTGCTACAGGCATCGTGGTGTCACGCTCGTCGTTT
GGTATGGCTTCATTCAGCTCCGGTTCCCAACGATCAAGGCGAGTTACATGATCCCCCATGTTGTGCAAAA
AAGCGGTTAGCTCCTTCGGTCCTCCGATCGTTGTCAGAAGTAAGTTGGCCGCAGTGTTATCACTCATGGT
TATGGCAGCACTGCATAATTCTCTTACTGTCATGCCATCCGTAAGATGCTTTTCTGTGACTGGTGAGTAC
TCAACCAAGTCATTCTGAGAATAGTGTATGCGGCGACCGAGTT
Features (pLannotate 1.2.2; 14 found; start..end, strand, type, name):
    263..367     -  promoter       AmpR promoter: bla
    457..500     -  terminator     bacterial terminator: putative bacterial transcription terminator
    503..524     +  misc_feature   BioBrick prefix: BioBrick prefix for parts that do not start with "ATG"
    543..567     +  promoter       J23119(SpeI) promoter (fragment): bacterial promoter (Registry of Standard Biological Parts BBa J23119) modified to end with an SpeI site
    670..1383    +  CDS            hfriFP: hfriFP is a fluorescent protein published in 2013, derived from Herbaspirillum frisingense.
   1402..1473    +  terminator     rrnB T1 terminator: transcription terminator T1 from the E. coli rrnB gene
   1489..1516    +  terminator     T7Te terminator: phage T7 early transcription terminator
   1527..1551    +  promoter       J23119(SpeI) promoter (fragment): bacterial promoter (Registry of Standard Biological Parts BBa J23119) modified to end with an SpeI site
   1654..2328    +  CDS            mRFP1: mRFP1 is a basic (constitutively fluorescent) red fluorescent protein published in 2002, derived from Discosoma sp.. It is reported to be a somewhat slowly-maturing monomer with low acid sensitivity.
   2347..2418    +  terminator     rrnB T1 terminator: transcription terminator T1 from the E. coli rrnB gene
   2434..2461    +  terminator     T7Te terminator: phage T7 early transcription terminator
   2479..2499    +  misc_feature   BioBrick suffix: universal suffix for all parts
   2676..3264    -  rep_origin     ori: high-copy-number ColE1/pMB1/pBR322/pUC origin of replication
   3435..262     -  CDS            AmpR (across the origin): β-lactamase; bla; confers resistance to ampicillin, carbenicillin, and related antibiotics
