>Addgene plasmid #66061 | pJ02B2Gm:Rm_AF | addgene full sequence | sequence record 257697 | Addgene NGS Result
CAATTTTCGTACTGAAACATCTTAATCATGCTAAGGAGGTTTTCTAATGATGCGTAAAGGAGAAGAACTT
TTCACTGGAGTTGTCCCAATTCTTGTTGAATTAGATGGTGATGTTAATGGGCACAAATTTTCTGTCAGTG
GAGAGGGTGAAGGTGATGCAACATACGGAAAACTTACCCTTAAATTTATTTGCACTACTGGAAAACTACC
TGTTCCATGGCCAACACTTGTCACTACTTTCGGTTATGGTGTTCAATGCTTTGCGAGATACCCAGATCAT
ATGAAACAGCATGACTTTTTCAAGAGTGCCATGCCCGAAGGTTATGTACAGGAAAGAACTATATTTTTCA
AAGATGACGGGAACTACAAGACACGTGCTGAAGTCAAGTTTGAAGGTGATACCCTTGTTAATAGAATCGA
GTTAAAAGGTATTGATTTTAAAGAAGATGGAAACATTCTTGGACACAAATTGGAATACAACTATAACTCA
CACAATGTATACATCATGGCAGACAAACAAAAGAATGGAATCAAAGTTAACTTCAAAATTAGACACAACA
TTGAAGATGGAAGCGTTCAACTAGCAGACCATTATCAACAAAATACTCCAATTGGCGATGGCCCTGTCCT
TTTACCAGACAACCATTACCTGTCCACACAATCTGCCCTTTCGAAAGATCCCAACGAAAAGAGAGATCAC
ATGGTCCTTCTTGAGTTTGTAACAGCTGCTGGGATTACACATGGCATGGATGAACTATACAAATAATAAA
GGTAGGTCCAGGCATCAAATAAAACGAAAGGCTCAGTCGAAAGACTGGGCCTTTCGTTTTATCTGTTGTT
TGTCGGTGAACGCTCTCTACTAGAGTCACACTGGCTCACCTTCGGGTGGGCCTTTCTGCGTTTATAGCTT
TTGACAGCTAGCTCAGTCCTAGGTACTGTGCTAGCTACTGGGCCCAAGTTCACTTAAAAAGGAGATCAAC
AATGAAAGCAATTTTCGTACTGAAACATCTTAATCATGCTAAGGAGGTTTTCTAATGATGGCTTCCTCCG
AGGATGTTATCAAAGAGTTCATGCGTTTCAAAGTTCGTATGGAAGGTTCCGTTAACGGTCACGAGTTCGA
AATCGAAGGTGAAGGTGAAGGTCGTCCGTACGAAGGTACCCAGACCGCTAAACTGAAAGTTACCAAAGGT
GGTCCGCTGCCGTTCGCTTGGGACATCCTGTCCCCGCAGTTCCAGTACGGTTCCAAAGCTTACGTTAAAC
ACCCGGCTGACATCCCGGACTACCTGAAACTGTCCTTCCCGGAAGGTTTCAAATGGGAACGTGTTATGAA
CTTCGAAGATGGTGGTGTTGTTACCGTTACCCAGGACTCCTCCCTGCAAGACGGTGAGTTCATCTACAAA
GTTAAACTGCGTGGTACCAACTTCCCGTCCGACGGTCCGGTTATGCAGAAAAAAACCATGGGTTGGGAAG
CTTCCACCGAACGTATGTACCCGGAGGATGGTGCTCTGAAAGGTGAAATCAAAATGCGTCTGAAACTGAA
AGACGGTGGTCACTACGACGCTGAAGTTAAAACCACCTACATGGCTAAAAAACCGGTTCAGCTGCCGGGT
GCTTACAAAACCGACATCAAACTGGACATCACCTCCCACAACGAGGACTACACCATCGTTGAACAGTACG
AACGTGCTGAAGGTCGTCACTCCACCGGTGCTTAATAAAGGTCCAGGCATCAAATAAAACGAAAGGCTCA
GTCGAAAGACTGGGCCTTTCGTTTTATCTGTTGTTTGTCGGTGAACGCTCTCTACTAGAGTCACACTGGC
TCACCTTCGGGTGGGCCTTTCTGCGTTTATACGCTAGAGACCTACTAGTAGCGGCCGCTGCAGGCTTCCT
CGCTCACTGACTCGCTGCGCTCGGTCGTTCGGCTGCGGCGAGCGGTATCAGCTCACTCAAAGGCGGTAAT
ACGGTTATCCACAGAATCAGGGGATAACGCAGGAAAGAACATGTGAGCAAAAGGCCAGCAAAAGGCCAGG
AACCGTAAAAAGGCCGCGTTGCTGGCGTTTTTCCACAGGCTCCGCCCCCCTGACGAGCATCACAAAAATC
GACGCTCAAGTCAGAGGTGGCGAAACCCGACAGGACTATAAAGATACCAGGCGTTTCCCCCTGGAAGCTC
CCTCGTGCGCTCTCCTGTTCCGACCCTGCCGCTTACCGGATACCTGTCCGCCTTTCTCCCTTCGGGAAGC
GTGGCGCTTTCTCATAGCTCACGCTGTAGGTATCTCAGTTCGGTGTAGGTCGTTCGCTCCAAGCTGGGCT
GTGTGCACGAACCCCCCGTTCAGCCCGACCGCTGCGCCTTATCCGGTAACTATCGTCTTGAGTCCAACCC
GGTAAGACACGACTTATCGCCACTGGCAGCAGCCACTGGTAACAGGATTAGCAGAGCGAGGTATGTAGGC
GGTGCTACAGAGTTCTTGAAGTGGTGGCCTAACTACGGCTACACTAGAAGAACAGTATTTGGTATCTGCG
CTCTGCTGAAGCCAGTTACCTTCGGAAAAAGAGTTGGTAGCTCTTGATCCGGCAAACAAACCACCGCTGG
TAGCGGTGGTTTTTTTGTTTGCAAGCAGCAGATTACGCGCAGAAAAAAAGGATCTCAAGAAGATCCTTTG
ATCTTTTCTACGGGGTCTGACGCTCAGTGGAACGAAAACTCACGTTAAGGGATTTTGGTCATGAGATTAT
CAAAAAGGATCTTCACCTAGATCCTTTTAAATTAAAAATGAAGTTTTAAATCAATCTAAAGTATATATGA
GTAAACTTGGTCTGACAGTTACCAATGCTTAATCAGTGAGGCACCTATCTCAGCGATCTGTCTATTTCGT
TCATCCATAGTTGCCTGACTCCCCGTCGTGTAGATAACTACGATACGGGAGGGCTTACCATCTGGCCCCA
GTGCTGCAATGATACCGCGCGACCCACGCTCACCGGCTCCAGATTTATCAGCAATAAACCAGCCAGCCGG
AAGGGCCGAGCGCAGAAGTGGTCCTGCAACTTTATCCGCCTCCATCCAGTCTATTAATTGTTGCCGGGAA
GCTAGAGTAAGTAGTTCGCCAGTTAATAGTTTGCGCAACGTTGTTGCCATTGCTACAGGCATCGTGGTGT
CACGCTCGTCGTTTGGTATGGCTTCATTCAGCTCCGGTTCCCAACGATCAAGGCGAGTTACATGATCCCC
CATGTTGTGCAAAAAAGCGGTTAGCTCCTTCGGTCCTCCGATCGTTGTCAGAAGTAAGTTGGCCGCAGTG
TTATCACTCATGGTTATGGCAGCACTGCATAATTCTCTTACTGTCATGCCATCCGTAAGATGCTTTTCTG
TGACTGGTGAGTACTCAACCAAGTCATTCTGAGAATAGTGTATGCGGCGACCGAGTTGCTCTTGCCCGGC
GTCAATACGGGATAATACCGCGCCACATAGCAGAACTTTAAAAGTGCTCATCATTGGAAAACGTTCTTCG
GGGCGAAAACTCTCAAGGATCTTACCGCTGTTGAGATCCAGTTCGATGTAACCCACTCGTGCACCCAACT
GATCTTCAGCATCTTTTACTTTCACCAGCGTTTCTGGGTGAGCAAAAACAGGAAGGCAAAATGCCGCAAA
AAAGGGAATAAGGGCGACACGGAAATGTTGAATACTCATACTCTTCCTTTTTCAATATTATTGAAGCATT
TATCAGGGTTATTGTCTCATGAGCGGATACATATTTGAATGTATTTAGAAAAATAAACAAATAGGGGTTC
CGCGCACATTTCCCCGAAAAGTGCCACCTGACGTCTAAGAAACCATTATTATCATGACATTAACCTATAA
AAATAGGCGTATCACGAGGCAGAATTTCAGATAAAAAAAATCCTTAGCTTTCGCTAAGGATGATTTCTGG
AATTCGCGGCCGCTTCTAGAGACTAGTGGGTCTCAGGAGTTGACAGCTAGCTCAGTCCTAGGTACTGTGC
TCTGAGAGATCCCCTCATAATTTCCCCAAAGCGTAACCATGTGTGAATAAATTTTGAGCTAGTAGGGTTG
CAGCCACGAGTAAGTCTTCCCTTGTTATTGTGTAGCCAGAATGCCGCAAAACTTCCATGCCTAAGCGAAC
TGTTGAGAGTACGTTTCGATTTCTGACTGTGTTAGCCTGGAAGTGCTTGTCCCAACCTTGTTTCTGAGCA
TGAACGCCCGCAAGCCAACATGTTAGTTGAAGCATCAGGGCGATTAGCAGCATGATATCAAAACGCTCTG
AGCTGCTCGTTCGGCTATGGCGTAGGCCTAGTCCGTAGGCAGGACTTTTCAAGTCTCGGAAGGTTTCTTC
AATCTGCATTCGCTTCGAATAGATATTAACAAGTTGTTTGGGTGTTCGAATTTCAACAGGTAAGTTAGTT
GCTAGAACCCATGGCTCCTTTGCCGACGCTGAGTAGATTTTAGGTGACGGGTGGTGACAATGAGTCCGTG
TCGAGCGCTGATTTTTTCGGCCTTTAGAGCGAGATTTATACAATAGAATTTGGCATGAGATTGGATTGCT
TTTAGTCAGCCTCTTATAGCCTAAAGTCTTTGAGTGACTAGATGACATATCATGTAAGTTGCTGATAGGT
TTCCAGTTTTCCGCTCCTAGGTCTGCATATTGTACTTTTCCTCTTACTCGACTTAACCAGTACCAACCCA
GCTTCTCAACGGATTTATACCATGGCACTTTAAAGCCAGCATCACTGACAATGAGCGGTGTGGTGTTACT
CGGTAGAATGCTCGCAAGGTCGGCTAGAAATTGGTCATGAGCTTTCTTTGAACATTGCTCTGAAAGCGGG
AACGCTTTCTCATAAAGAGTAACAGAACGACCGTGTAGTGCGACTGAAGCTCGCAATACCATAAGTCGTT
TTTGCTCACGAATATCAGACCAGTCAACAAGTACAATGGGCATCGTATTGCCCGAACAGATAAAGCTAGC
ATGCCAACGGTATACAGCGAGTCGCTCTTTGTGGAGGTGACGATTACCTAACAATCGGTCGATTCGTTTG
ATGTTATGTTTTGTTCTCGCTTTGGTTGGCAGGTTACGGCCAAGTTCGGTAAGAGTGAGAGTTTTACAGT
CAAGTAATGCGTGGCAAGCCAACGTTAAGCTGTTGAGTCGTTTTAAGTGTAATTCGGGGCAGAATTGGTA
AAGAGAGTCGTGTAAAATATCGAGTTCGCACATCTTGTTGTCTGATTATTGATTTTTCGCGAAACCATTT
GATCATATGACAAGATGTGTATCCACCTTAACTTAATGATTTTTACCAAAATCATTAGGGGATTCATCAG
TACTGTGCTAGCTACTGGGCCCAAGTTCACTTAAAAAGGAGATCAACAATGAAAG
Features (pLannotate 1.2.2; 15 found; start..end, strand, type, name):
     50..763     +  CDS            hfriFP: hfriFP is a fluorescent protein published in 2013, derived from Herbaspirillum frisingense.
    786..857     +  terminator     rrnB T1 terminator: transcription terminator T1 from the E. coli rrnB gene
    873..900     +  terminator     T7Te terminator: phage T7 early transcription terminator
    911..935     +  promoter       J23119(SpeI) promoter (fragment): bacterial promoter (Registry of Standard Biological Parts BBa J23119) modified to end with an SpeI site
   1038..1712    +  CDS            mRFP1: mRFP1 is a basic (constitutively fluorescent) red fluorescent protein published in 2002, derived from Discosoma sp.. It is reported to be a somewhat slowly-maturing monomer with low acid sensitivity.
   1731..1802    +  terminator     rrnB T1 terminator: transcription terminator T1 from the E. coli rrnB gene
   1818..1845    +  terminator     T7Te terminator: phage T7 early transcription terminator
   1863..1883    +  misc_feature   BioBrick suffix: universal suffix for all parts
   2060..2648    -  rep_origin     ori: high-copy-number ColE1/pMB1/pBR322/pUC origin of replication
   2819..3679    -  CDS            AmpR: β-lactamase; bla; confers resistance to ampicillin, carbenicillin, and related antibiotics
   3680..3784    -  promoter       AmpR promoter: bla
   3874..3917    -  terminator     bacterial terminator: putative bacterial transcription terminator
   3920..3941    +  misc_feature   BioBrick prefix: BioBrick prefix for parts that do not start with "ATG"
   3960..3984    +  promoter       J23119(SpeI) promoter (fragment): bacterial promoter (Registry of Standard Biological Parts BBa J23119) modified to end with an SpeI site
   5205..5274    +  ncRNA          RNA-OUT: Accession: RF00240 - RNA-OUT
