[The description below was written by a language model from this plasmid's Addgene catalogue record and pLannotate feature annotations shown in this document.]
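Description:
pJ02B2Gm:Rm_AF is a CIDAR MoClo "device"-level plasmid for E. coli, built in the ampicillin-resistant destination vector DVA. It is propagated through a high-copy ColE1/pUC-type origin and selected with the β-lactamase (AmpR) gene under its own promoter. The assembled insert sits between BioBrick prefix and suffix sequences and is bounded by the MoClo fusion sites A and F indicated in the name.

The payload consists of two constitutive transcription units in tandem on the same strand. According to the catalogue description, each unit uses the Anderson-series promoter J23102, the bicistronic translation-initiation design BCD2, a fluorescent protein coding sequence and the double terminator B0015. The first unit encodes GFP (E0040m) and the second RFP (E1010m). The feature tables agree with this layout. The automated annotation calls the promoters J23119 fragments, reflecting the shared Anderson-family sequence, and shows each terminator as the rrnB T1 plus T7Te pair that makes up B0015. The second reading frame is identified as mRFP1. The first is labelled hfriFP, which looks like a tool mis-assignment of the GFP stated in the record.

The plasmid is intended as a dual-colour, high-expression standard for flow cytometry, serving as a colour control when measuring expression from MoClo-assembled circuits.

The two sequence records differ. The depositor sequence is 4,033 nt, whereas the repository's sequencing result is 5,375 nt and has extra material between the first promoter and the GFP coding sequence, including a hit to RNA-OUT, an element associated with IS10. The record does not explain this region. The depositor comments that discrepancies between the sequences should not have functional consequences.
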