Addgene plasmid #66061: pJ02B2Gm:Rm_AF
Purpose: MoClo Device: FACS Standard Color Controls - High GFP (first unit) & RFP (second unit) expression cassette - Ampicillin plasmid [A:J23102:B:BCD2:C:E0040m:D:B0015:E:J23102:B:BCD2:C:E1010m:D:B0015:F]
Depositing lab: Douglas Densmore. Depositing organization: Boston University Main Campus. Publication: CIDAR MoClo: Improved MoClo Assembly Standard and New E. coli Part Library Enable Rapid Combinatorial Design for Synthetic and Traditional Biology. Iverson SV, Haddock TL, Beal J, Densmore DM. ACS Synth Biol. 2016 Jan 15;5(1):99-103. doi: 10.1021/acssynbio.5b00124. Epub 2015 Nov 4. PubMed 26479688.
Backbone
  Vector backbone: DVA
  Vector type: Synthetic Biology
Growth in bacteria
  Bacterial resistance: Ampicillin, 100 μg/mL
  Growth temperature: 37°C
  Growth strain: DH5alpha
  Copy number: Unknown
Gene/Insert
  Gene/Insert name: FACS Controls (alt name: Device)
  Species: Synthetic
  Cloning method: Unknown
Terms and licenses: Academic/Nonprofit Terms; Industry Terms: Not Available to Industry
Depositor comments: Depositor notes that the discrepancies between QC and full sequence should not have functional consequences.
How to cite: pJ02B2Gm:Rm_AF was a gift from Douglas Densmore (Addgene plasmid # 66061 ; http://n2t.net/addgene:66061 ; RRID:Addgene_66061)
