>Addgene plasmid #66061 | pJ02B2Gm:Rm_AF | addgene partial sequence | sequence record 126556 | GFPfusionREV 5'-CTCCACTGACAGAAAATTTG-3'
ACTCCAGTGAAAAGTTCTTCTCCTTTACGCATCATTAGAAAACCTCCTTAGCATGATTAAGATGTTTCAG
TACGAAAATTGCTTTCATTGTTGATCTCCTTTTTAAGTGAACTTGGGCCCAGTAGCTAGCACAGTACTGA
TGAATCCCCTAATGATTTTGGTAAAAATCATTAAGTTAAGGTGGATACACATCTTGTCATATGATCAAAT
GGTTTCGCGAAAAATCAATAATCAGACAACAAGATGTGCGAACTCGATATTTTACACGACTCTCTTTACC
AATTCTGCCCCGAATTACACTTAAAACGACTCAACAGCTTAACGTTGGCTTGCCACGCATTACTTGACTG
TAAAACTCTCACTCTTACCGAACTTGGCCGTAACCTGCCAACCAAAGCGAGAACAAAACATAACATCAAA
CGAATCGACCGATTGTTAGGTAATCGTCACCTCCACAAAGAGCGACTCGCTGTATACCGTTGGCATGCTA
GCTTTATCTGTTCGGGCAATACGATGCCCATTGTACTTGTTGACTGGTCTGATATTCGTGAGCAAAAACG
ACTTATGGTATTGCGAGCTTCAGTCGCACTACACGGTCGTTCTGTTACTCTTTATGAGAAAGCGTTCCCG
CTTTCAGAGCAATGTTCAAAGAAAGCTCATGACCAATTTCTAGCCGACCTTGCGAGCATTCTACCGAGTA
ACACCACACCGCTCATTGTCAGTGATGCTGGCTTTAAAGTGCCATGGTATAAATCCGTTGAGAAGCTGGG
TTGGTACTGGTTAAGTCGAGTAAGAGGAA
